Addgene plasmid #142486: TFORF0214
Purpose: Lentiviral vector for overexpressing transcription factor ORFs with unique 24-bp barcodes. Barcodes facilitate identification of transcription factors in pooled screens.
Depositing lab: Feng Zhang. Depositing organization: Broad Institute. Publication: A transcription factor atlas of directed differentiation. Joung J, Ma S, Tay T, Geiger-Schuller KR, Kirchgatterer PC, Verdine VK, Guo B, Arias-Garcia MA, Allen WE, Singh A, Kuksenko O, Abudayyeh OO, Gootenberg JS, Fu Z, Macrae RK, Buenrostro JD, Regev A, Zhang F. Cell. 2023 Jan 5;186(1):209-229.e26. doi: 10.1016/j.cell.2022.11.026. PubMed 36608654.
Backbone
  Vector backbone: pLX_TRC317
  Backbone manufacturer: Broad Institute Genetic Perturbation Platform
  Backbone size w/o insert (bp): 8264
  Vector type: Mammalian Expression, Lentiviral
  Selectable markers: Puromycin
Growth in bacteria
  Bacterial resistance: Ampicillin, 100 μg/mL
  Growth temperature: 37°C
  Growth strain: NEB Stable
  Copy number: High Copy
Gene/Insert
  Gene/Insert name: FOXP1
  Species: H. sapiens (human)
  Insert size (bp): 2135
  Entrez Gene: FOXP1 (a.k.a. 12CC4, HSPC215, MFH, QRF1, hFKH1B)
  Promoter: EF1a
  Cloning method: Unknown
  Sequencing primers: 5′ GGGTGGAGACTGAAGTTAGGCCAG; 3′ CACATAGCGTAAAAGGAGCAACATAG
Terms and licenses: Academic/Nonprofit Terms; Industry Terms: Not Available to Industry
Depositor comments: NM_001244816,NM_032682,XM_011533585,XM_006713102,XM_017006165,XM_011533584,XM_006713103,XM_006713104,XM_017006166,NM_001244814,ENST00000318789,ENST00000475937,ENST00000498215 . The transcription factor ORF portion of this plasmid was synthesized by Genewiz. Please test multiple small colonies in case of plasmid recombination. To make this collection available in a timely manner, a portion of this collection was not fully sequenced by Addgene. If an Addgene verified full plasmid sequence is not available, please contact us prior to placing an order to request the full sequence.
How to cite: TFORF0214 was a gift from Feng Zhang (Addgene plasmid # 142486 ; http://n2t.net/addgene:142486 ; RRID:Addgene_142486)
