[The description below was written by a language model from this plasmid's Addgene catalogue record and pLannotate feature annotations shown in this document.]
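Description:
TFORF0214 is a lentiviral mammalian expression plasmid built on the pLX_TRC317 backbone, one member of a barcoded collection of human transcription factor open reading frames. It carries human FOXP1 under the strong constitutive EF-1α promoter. The insert is listed at about 2.1 kb, and the annotated coding region of roughly 2.0 kb matches the FOXP1 protein. According to the catalogue entry, each clone in the collection also carries a unique 24-bp barcode, so the transcription factor can be identified by sequencing in pooled screens. The barcode is not annotated as a separate feature. A short fragment called as U6 promoter sequence lies just downstream of the ORF, but the record does not explain its role. A WPRE follows the ORF to enhance transcript stability and expression.

The viral framework is of the third-generation, self-inactivating type. An RSV promoter drives a truncated HIV-1 5' LTR, followed by the Ψ packaging signal with a partial gag sequence, the Rev response element for Rev-dependent nuclear export of the genomic RNA, a cPPT/CTS, and a ΔU3 3' LTR that disables LTR promoter activity after integration. Upstream of the EF-1α cassette, an SV40 early promoter/origin drives the puromycin N-acetyltransferase gene, which allows selection of transduced cells. An SV40 polyadenylation signal sits outside the 3' LTR. In E. coli, the plasmid replicates from a high-copy pUC-type origin and is selected with ampicillin. An f1 origin and lac/T7/T3 remnants are backbone carry-over. The depositor notes that recombination can occur during propagation. The construct is intended for producing lentivirus to overexpress FOXP1, either individually or in pooled screens of directed differentiation and cell fate.
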