Features (pLannotate 1.2.2; 31 found; start..end, strand, type, name):
      5..231     +  promoter       RSV promoter: Rous sarcoma virus enhancer/promoter
    232..412     +  LTR            5' LTR (truncated): truncated 5' long terminal repeat (LTR) from HIV-1
    459..584     +  misc_feature   HIV-1 Ψ: packaging signal of human immunodeficiency virus type 1
    568..931     +  CDS            HIV-1 gag (fragment): gag protein from human immunodeficiency virus 1; gag
   1077..1310    +  misc_feature   RRE: The Rev response element (RRE) of HIV-1 allows for Rev-dependent mRNA export from the nucleus to the cytoplasm.
   1687..1713    +  CDS            Rev (fragment): human immunodeficiency virus 1 (HIV-1) Rev protein; rev; enhances nuclear export of unspliced and incompletely spliced viral mRNAs
   1720..1743    +  promoter       SV40 promoter (fragment): SV40 early promoter
   1744..1815    +  promoter       SV40 promoter (fragment): SV40 enhancer and early promoter
   1839..1974    +  rep_origin     SV40 ori: SV40 origin of replication
   2020..2616    +  CDS            PuroR (fragment): puromycin N-acetyltransferase; pac from Streptomyces; confers resistance to puromycin
   2665..2782    +  misc_feature   cPPT/CTS: central polypurine tract and central termination sequence of HIV-1
   2847..2913    +  CDS            small t antigen (fragment): SV40 (simian virus 40) small t antigen
   2920..4098    +  promoter       EF-1α promoter: strong constitutive promoter for human elongation factor EF-1α
   4115..6145    +  CDS            FOXP1: FOXP1_HUMAN - Experimental evidence at protein level: Swiss-Prot protein existence level 1. [Isoform 8]: Involved in transcriptional regulation in embryonic stem cells (ESCs). Stimulates expression of transcription factors that are required for pluripotency and decreases expression of differentiation-associated genes. Has distinct DNA-binding specifities as compared to the canonical form and preferentially binds DNA with the sequence 5'-CGATACAA-3' (or closely related sequences) (PubMed:21924763). Promotes ESC self-renewal and pluripotency (By similarity). From Homo sapiens (Human).
   6161..6214    +  promoter       U6 promoter (fragment): RNA polymerase III promoter for human U6 snRNA
   6256..6844    +  misc_feature   WPRE: woodchuck hepatitis virus posttranscriptional regulatory element
   6895..6914    +  misc_feature   cPPT/CTS (fragment): central polypurine tract and central termination sequence of HIV-1
   6916..7149    +  LTR            3' LTR (ΔU3): self-inactivating 3' long terminal repeat (LTR) from HIV-1
   7227..7348    +  polyA_signal   SV40 poly(A) signal: SV40 polyadenylation signal
   7388..7523    +  rep_origin     SV40 ori: SV40 origin of replication
   7544..7562    -  promoter       T7 promoter: promoter for bacteriophage T7 RNA polymerase
   7570..7725    +  CDS            lacZα (fragment): LacZα fragment of β-galactosidase; lacZ fragment
   7730..8158    +  rep_origin     f1 ori (sequence partly withheld): f1 bacteriophage origin of replication; arrow indicates direction of (+) strand synthesis
   8211..8315    +  promoter       AmpR promoter: bla
   8316..9176    +  CDS            AmpR: β-lactamase; bla; confers resistance to ampicillin, carbenicillin, and related antibiotics
   9347..9935    +  rep_origin     ori: high-copy-number ColE1/pMB1/pBR322/pUC origin of replication
  10118..10210   +  CDS            lacI (fragment): lac repressor; lacI; The lac repressor binds to the lac operator to inhibit transcription in E. coli. This inhibition can be relieved by adding lactose or isopropyl-β-D-thiogalactopyranoside (IPTG).
  10223..10244   +  protein_bind   CAP binding site: CAP binding activates transcription in the presence of cAMP. E. coli catabolite activator protein
  10259..10289   +  promoter       lac promoter: promoter for the E. coli lac operon
  10297..10313   +  protein_bind   lac operator: The lac repressor binds to the lac operator to inhibit transcription in E. coli. This inhibition can be relieved by adding lactose or isopropyl-β-D-thiogalactopyranoside (IPTG). lac repressor encoded by lacI
  10358..10376   +  promoter       T3 promoter: promoter for bacteriophage T3 RNA polymerase
>Addgene plasmid #142486 | TFORF0214 | addgene full sequence | sequence record 397235 | Addgene NGS Result
TTAATGTAGTCTTATGCAATACTCTTGTAGTCTTGCAACATGGTAACGATGAGTTAGCAACATGCCTTAC
AAGGAGAGAAAAAGCACCGTGCATGCCGATTGGTGGAAGTAAGGTGGTACGATCGTGCCTTATTAGGAAG
GCAACAGACGGGTCTGACATGGATTGGACGAACCACTGAATTGCCGCATTGCAGAGATATTGTATTTAAG
TGCCTAGCTCGATACATAAACGGGTCTCTCTGGTTAGACCAGATCTGAGCCTGGGAGCTCTCTGGCTAAC
TAGGGAACCCACTGCTTAAGCCTCAATAAAGCTTGCCTTGAGTGCTTCAAGTAGTGTGTGCCCGTCTGTT
GTGTGACTCTGGTAACTAGAGATCCCTCAGACCCTTTTAGTCAGTGTGGAAAATCTCTAGCAGTGGCGCC
CGAACAGGGACTTGAAAGCGAAAGGGAAACCAGAGGAGCTCTCTCGACGCAGGACTCGGCTTGCTGAAGC
GCGCACGGCAAGAGGCGAGGGGCGGCGACTGGTGAGTACGCCAAAAATTTTGACTAGCGGAGGCTAGAAG
GAGAGAGATGGGTGCGAGAGCGTCAGTATTAAGCGGGGGAGAATTAGATCGCGATGGGAAAAAATTCGGT
TAAGGCCAGGGGGAAAGAAAAAATATAAATTAAAACATATAGTATGGGCAAGCAGGGAGCTAGAACGATT
CGCAGTTAATCCTGGCCTGTTAGAAACATCAGAAGGCTGTAGACAAATACTGGGACAGCTACAACCATCC
CTTCAGACAGGATCAGAAGAACTTAGATCATTATATAATACAGTAGCAACCCTCTATTGTGTGCATCAAA
GGATAGAGATAAAAGACACCAAGGAAGCTTTAGACAAGATAGAGGAAGAGCAAAACAAAAGTAAGACCAC
CGCACAGCAAGCGGCCGCTGATCTTCAGACCTGGAGGAGGAGATATGAGGGACAATTGGAGAAGTGAATT
ATATAAATATAAAGTAGTAAAAATTGAACCATTAGGAGTAGCACCCACCAAGGCAAAGAGAAGAGTGGTG
CAGAGAGAAAAAAGAGCAGTGGGAATAGGAGCTTTGTTCCTTGGGTTCTTGGGAGCAGCAGGAAGCACTA
TGGGCGCAGCGTCAATGACGCTGACGGTACAGGCCAGACAATTATTGTCTGGTATAGTGCAGCAGCAGAA
CAATTTGCTGAGGGCTATTGAGGCGCAACAGCATCTGTTGCAACTCACAGTCTGGGGCATCAAGCAGCTC
CAGGCAAGAATCCTGGCTGTGGAAAGATACCTAAAGGATCAACAGCTCCTGGGGATTTGGGGTTGCTCTG
GAAAACTCATTTGCACCACTGCTGTGCCTTGGAATGCTAGTTGGAGTAATAAATCTCTGGAACAGATTTG
GAATCACACGACCTGGATGGAGTGGGACAGAGAAATTAACAATTACACAAGCTTAATACACTCCTTAATT
GAAGAATCGCAAAACCAGCAAGAAAAGAATGAACAAGAATTATTGGAATTAGATAAATGGGCAAGTTTGT
GGAATTGGTTTAACATAACAAATTGGCTGTGGTATATAAAATTATTCATAATGATAGTAGGAGGCTTGGT
AGGTTTAAGAATAGTTTTTGCTGTACTTTCTATAGTGAATAGAGTTAGGCAGGGATATTCACCATTATCG
TTTCAGACCCACCTCCCAACCCCGAGGGGACCCATGCATTGCATCTCAATTAGTCAGCAACCAGGTGTGG
AAAGTCCCCAGGCTCCCCAGCAGGCAGAAGTATGCAAAGCATGCGTCTCAATTAGTCAGCAACCATAGTC
CCGCCCCTAACTCCGCCCATCCCGCCCCTAACTCCGCCCAGTTCCGCCCATTCTCCGCCCCATGGCTGAC
TAATTTTTTTTATTTATGCAGAGGCCGAGGCCGCCTCGGCCTCTGAGCTATTCCAGAAGTAGTGAGGAGG
CTTTTTTGGAGGCCTAGGCTTTTGCAAAAAGCTTTCTAGAGGTACCACCGGAGCTTACCATGACCGAGTA
CAAGCCCACGGTGCGCCTCGCCACCCGCGACGACGTCCCCAGGGCCGTACGCACCCTCGCCGCCGCGTTC
GCCGACTACCCCGCCACGCGCCACACCGTCGATCCGGACCGCCACATCGAGCGGGTCACCGAGCTGCAAG
AACTCTTCCTCACGCGCGTCGGGCTCGACATCGGCAAGGTGTGGGTCGCGGACGACGGCGCCGCCGTGGC
GGTCTGGACCACGCCGGAGAGCGTCGAAGCGGGGGCGGTGTTCGCCGAGATCGGCCCGCGCATGGCCGAG
TTGAGCGGTTCCCGGCTGGCCGCGCAGCAACAGATGGAAGGCCTCCTGGCGCCGCACCGGCCCAAGGAGC
CCGCGTGGTTCCTGGCCACCGTCGGCGTCTCGCCCGACCACCAGGGCAAGGGTCTGGGCAGCGCCGTCGT
GCTCCCCGGAGTGGAGGCGGCCGAGCGCGCCGGGGTGCCCGCCTTCCTGGAGACCTCCGCGCCCCGCAAC
CTCCCCTTCTACGAGCGGCTCGGCTTCACCGTCACCGCCGACGTCGAGGTGCCCGAAGGACCGCGCACCT
GGTGCATGACCCGCAAGCCCGGTGCCAGTTAACGAATTCTAGATCTTGAGACAAATGGCAGTATTCATCC
ACAATTTTAAAAGAAAAGGGGGGATTGGGGGGTACAGTGCAGGGGAAAGAATAGTAGACATAATAGCAAC
AGACATACAAACTAAAGAATTACAAAAACAAATTACAAAAATTCAAAATTTTCGGGTTTATTACAGGGAC
AGCAGAGATCCACTTTGGCGCCGGCTCGAGGCCTGCAGGTGCAAAGATGGATAAAGTTTTAAACAGAGAG
GAATCTTTGCAGCTAATGGACCTTCTAGGTCTTGAAAGGAGTGGGAATTGGCTCCGGTGCCCGTCAGTGG
GCAGAGCGCACATCGCCCACAGTCCCCGAGAAGTTGGGGGGAGGGGTCGGCAATTGAACCGGTGCCTAGA
GAAGGTGGCGCGGGGTAAACTGGGAAAGTGATGTCGTGTACTGGCTCCGCCTTTTTCCCGAGGGTGGGGG
AGAACCGTATATAAGTGCAGTAGTCGCCGTGAACGTTCTTTTTCGCAACGGGTTTGCCGCCAGAACACAG
GTAAGTGCCGTGTGTGGTTCCCGCGGGCCTGGCCTCTTTACGGGTTATGGCCCTTGCGTGCCTTGAATTA
CTTCCACCTGGCTGCAGTACGTGATTCTTGATCCCGAGCTTCGGGTTGGAAGTGGGTGGGAGAGTTCGAG
GCCTTGCGCTTAAGGAGCCCCTTCGCCTCGTGCTTGAGTTGAGGCCTGGCCTGGGCGCTGGGGCCGCCGC
GTGCGAATCTGGTGGCACCTTCGCGCCTGTCTCGCTGCTTTCGATAAGTCTCTAGCCATTTAAAATTTTT
GATGACCTGCTGCGACGCTTTTTTTCTGGCAAGATAGTCTTGTAAATGCGGGCCAAGATCTGCACACTGG
TATTTCGGTTTTTGGGGCCGCGGGCGGCGACGGGGCCCGTGCGTCCCAGCGCACATGTTCGGCGAGGCGG
GGCCTGCGAGCGCGGCCACCGAGAATCGGACGGGGGTAGTCTCAAGCTGGCCGGCCTGCTCTGGTGCCTG
GCCTCGCGCCGCCGTGTATCGCCCCGCCCTGGGCGGCAAGGCTGGCCCGGTCGGCACCAGTTGCGTGAGC
GGAAAGATGGCCGCTTCCCGGCCCTGCTGCAGGGAGCTCAAAATGGAGGACGCGGCGCTCGGGAGAGCGG
GCGGGTGAGTCACCCACACAAAGGAAAAGGGCCTTTCCGTCCTCAGCCGTCGCTTCATGTGACTCCACGG
AGTACCGGGCGCCGTCCAGGCACCTCGATTAGTTCTCGAGCTTTTGGAGTACGTCGTCTTTAGGTTGGGG
GGAGGGGTTTTATGCGATGGAGTTTCCCCACACTGAGTGGGTGGAGACTGAAGTTAGGCCAGCTTGGCAC
TTGATGTAATTCTCCTTGGAATTTGCCCTTTTTGAGTTTGGATCTTGGTTCATTCTCAAGCCTCAGACAG
TGGTTCAAAGTTTTTTTCTTCCATTTCAGGTGTCGTGAGGCTAGCACCGCCACCATGATGCAAGAATCTG
GGACTGAGACAAAAAGTAACGGTTCAGCCATCCAGAATGGGTCGGGCGGCAGCAACCACTTACTAGAGTG
CGGCGGTCTTCGGGAGGGGCGGTCCAACGGAGAGACGCCGGCCGTGGACATCGGGGCAGCTGACCTCGCC
CACGCCCAGCAGCAGCAGCAACAGGCACTTCAGGTGGCAAGACAGCTCCTTCTTCAGCAGCAACAGCAGC
AGCAAGTTAGTGGATTAAAATCTCCCAAGAGGAATGACAAACAACCAGCTCTTCAGGTTCCCGTGTCAGT
GGCTATGATGACACCTCAAGTTATCACTCCCCAGCAAATGCAGCAGATCCTCCAGCAACAAGTGCTGAGC
CCTCAGCAGCTCCAGGTTCTCCTCCAGCAGCAGCAGGCCCTCATGCTTCAACAGCAGCAGCTTCAAGAGT
TTTATAAAAAACAACAGGAACAGTTGCAGCTTCAACTTTTACAACAACAACATGCTGGAAAACAGCCTAA
AGAGCAACAGCAGGTGGCTACCCAGCAGTTGGCTTTTCAGCAGCAGCTTTTACAGATGCAGCAGTTACAG
CAGCAGCACCTCCTGTCTTTGCAGCGCCAAGGCCTTCTGACAATTCAGCCCGGGCAGCCTGCCCTTCCCC
TTCAACCTCTTGCTCAAGGCATGATTCCAACAGAACTGCAGCAGCTCTGGAAAGAAGTGACAAGTGCTCA
TACTGCAGAAGAAACCACAGGCAACAATCACAGCAGTTTGGATCTGACCACGACATGTGTCTCCTCCTCT
GCACCTTCCAAGACCTCCTTAATAATGAACCCACATGCCTCTACCAATGGACAGCTCTCAGTCCACACTC
CCAAAAGGGAAAGTTTGTCCCATGAGGAGCACCCCCATAGCCATCCTCTCTATGGACATGGTGTATGCAA
GTGGCCAGGCTGTGAAGCAGTGTGCGAAGATTTCCAATCATTTCTAAAACATCTCAACAGTGAGCATGCG
CTGGACGATAGAAGTACAGCCCAATGTAGAGTACAAATGCAGGTTGTACAGCAGTTAGAGCTACAGCTTG
CAAAAGACAAAGAACGCCTGCAAGCCATGATGACCCACCTGCATGTGAAGTCTACAGAACCCAAAGCCGC
CCCTCAGCCCTTGAATCTGGTATCAAGTGTCACTCTCTCCAAGTCCGCATCGGAGGCTTCTCCACAGAGC
TTACCTCATACTCCAACGACCCCAACCGCCCCCCTGACTCCCGTCACCCAAGGCCCCTCTGTCATCACAA
CCACCAGCATGCACACGGTGGGACCCATCCGCAGGCGGTACTCAGACAAATACAACGTGCCCATTTCGTC
AGCAGATATTGCGCAGAACCAAGAATTTTATAAGAACGCAGAAGTTAGACCACCATTTACATATGCATCT
TTAATTAGGCAGGCCATTCTCGAATCTCCAGAAAAGCAGCTAACACTAAATGAGATCTATAACTGGTTCA
CACGAATGTTTGCTTACTTCCGACGCAACGCGGCCACGTGGAAGAATGCAGTGCGTCATAATCTTAGTCT
TCACAAGTGTTTTGTGCGAGTAGAAAACGTTAAAGGGGCAGTATGGACAGTGGATGAAGTAGAATTCCAA
AAACGAAGGCCACAAAAGATCAGTGGTAACCCTTCCCTTATTAAAAACATGCAGAGCAGCCACGCCTACT
GCACACCTCTCAATGCAGCTTTACAGGCTTCAATGGCTGAGAATAGTATACCTCTATACACTACCGCTTC
CATGGGAAATCCCACTCTGGGCAACTTAGCCAGCGCAATACGGGAAGAGCTGAACGGGGCAATGGAGCAT
ACCAACAGCAACGAGAGTGACAGCAGTCCAGGCAGATCTCCTATGCAAGCCGTGCATCCTGTACACGTCA
AAGAAGAGCCCCTCGATCCAGAGGAAGCTGAAGGGCCCCTGTCCTTAGTGACAACAGCCAACCACAGTCC
AGATTTTGACCATGACAGAGATTACGAAGATGAACCAGTAAACGAGGACATGGAGTAGTAATGAACTAGT
CCGTAACTTGAAAGTATTTCGATTTCTTGGCTTTATATATCTTGTGGAAAGGACGAAGGCTCCGATTGTG
AGGCATAATAACGCGTTAAGTCGACAATCAACCTCTGGATTACAAAATTTGTGAAAGATTGACTGGTATT
CTTAACTATGTTGCTCCTTTTACGCTATGTGGATACGCTGCTTTAATGCCTTTGTATCATGCTATTGCTT
CCCGTATGGCTTTCATTTTCTCCTCCTTGTATAAATCCTGGTTGCTGTCTCTTTATGAGGAGTTGTGGCC
CGTTGTCAGGCAACGTGGCGTGGTGTGCACTGTGTTTGCTGACGCAACCCCCACTGGTTGGGGCATTGCC
ACCACCTGTCAGCTCCTTTCCGGGACTTTCGCTTTCCCCCTCCCTATTGCCACGGCGGAACTCATCGCCG
CCTGCCTTGCCCGCTGCTGGACAGGGGCTCGGCTGTTGGGCACTGACAATTCCGTGGTGTTGTCGGGGAA
ATCATCGTCCTTTCCTTGGCTGCTCGCCTGTGTTGCCACCTGGATTCTGCGCGGGACGTCCTTCTGCTAC
GTCCCTTCGGCCCTCAATCCAGCGGACCTTCCTTCCCGCGGCCTGCTGCCGGCTCTGCGGCCTCTTCCGC
GTCTTCGCCTTCGCCCTCAGACGAGTCGGATCTCCCTTTGGGCCGCCTCCCCGCGTCGACTTTAAGACCA
ATGACTTACAAGGCAGCTGTAGATCTTAGCCACTTTTTAAAAGAAAAGGGGGGACTGGAAGGGCTAATTC
ACTCCCAACGAAGACAAGATCTGCTTTTTGCTTGTACTGGGTCTCTCTGGTTAGACCAGATCTGAGCCTG
GGAGCTCTCTGGCTAACTAGGGAACCCACTGCTTAAGCCTCAATAAAGCTTGCCTTGAGTGCTTCAAGTA
GTGTGTGCCCGTCTGTTGTGTGACTCTGGTAACTAGAGATCCCTCAGACCCTTTTAGTCAGTGTGGAAAA
TCTCTAGCAGTACGTATAGTAGTTCATGTCATCTTATTATTCAGTATTTATAACTTGCAAAGAAATGAAT
ATCAGAGAGTGAGAGGAACTTGTTTATTGCAGCTTATAATGGTTACAAATAAAGCAATAGCATCACAAAT
TTCACAAATAAAGCATTTTTTTCACTGCATTCTAGTTGTGGTTTGTCCAAACTCATCAATGTATCTTATC
ATGTCTGGCTCTAGCTATCCCGCCCCTAACTCCGCCCATCCCGCCCCTAACTCCGCCCAGTTCCGCCCAT
TCTCCGCCCCATGGCTGACTAATTTTTTTTATTTATGCAGAGGCCGAGGCCGCCTCGGCCTCTGAGCTAT
TCCAGAAGTAGTGAGGAGGCTTTTTTGGAGGCCTAGGGACGTACCCAATTCGCCCTATAGTGAGTCGTAT
TACGCGCGCTCACTGGCCGTCGTTTTACAACGTCGTGACTGGGAAAACCCTGGCGTTACCCAACTTAATC
GCCTTGCAGCACATCCCCCTTTCGCCAGCTGGCGTAATAGCGAAGAGGCCCGCACCGATCGCCCTTCCCA
ACAGTTGCGCAGCCTGAATGGCGAATGGG
[124 nt withheld, positions 7730-7853]
C
[91 nt withheld, positions 7855-7945]
A
[49 nt withheld, positions 7947-7995]
CCTTTGACGTTGGAGTCCACGTTCTTT
[37 nt withheld, positions 8023-8059]
ACCCTATCTCGGTCTATTCTTTTGATTTATAAGGGATTTTGCCGATTTCGGCCTATTGGTTAAAAAATGA
GCTGATTTAACAAAAATTTAACGCGAATTTTAACAAAATATTAACGCTTACAATTTAGGTGGCACTTTTC
GGGGAAATGTGCGCGGAACCCCTATTTGTTTATTTTTCTAAATACATTCAAATATGTATCCGCTCATGAG
ACAATAACCCTGATAAATGCTTCAATAATATTGAAAAAGGAAGAGTATGAGTATTCAACATTTCCGTGTC
GCCCTTATTCCCTTTTTTGCGGCATTTTGCCTTCCTGTTTTTGCTCACCCAGAAACGCTGGTGAAAGTAA
AAGATGCTGAAGATCAGTTGGGTGCACGAGTGGGTTACATCGAACTGGATCTCAACAGCGGTAAGATCCT
TGAGAGTTTTCGCCCCGAAGAACGTTTTCCAATGATGAGCACTTTTAAAGTTCTGCTATGTGGCGCGGTA
TTATCCCGTATTGACGCCGGGCAAGAGCAACTCGGTCGCCGCATACACTATTCTCAGAATGACTTGGTTG
AGTACTCACCAGTCACAGAAAAGCATCTTACGGATGGCATGACAGTAAGAGAATTATGCAGTGCTGCCAT
AACCATGAGTGATAACACTGCGGCCAACTTACTTCTGACAACGATCGGAGGACCGAAGGAGCTAACCGCT
TTTTTGCACAACATGGGGGATCATGTAACTCGCCTTGATCGTTGGGAACCGGAGCTGAATGAAGCCATAC
CAAACGACGAGCGTGACACCACGATGCCTGTAGCAATGGCAACAACGTTGCGCAAACTATTAACTGGCGA
ACTACTTACTCTAGCTTCCCGGCAACAATTAATAGACTGGATGGAGGCGGATAAAGTTGCAGGACCACTT
CTGCGCTCGGCCCTTCCGGCTGGCTGGTTTATTGCTGATAAATCTGGAGCCGGTGAGCGTGGGTCTCGCG
GTATCATTGCAGCACTGGGGCCAGATGGTAAGCCCTCCCGTATCGTAGTTATCTACACGACGGGGAGTCA
GGCAACTATGGATGAACGAAATAGACAGATCGCTGAGATAGGTGCCTCACTGATTAAGCATTGGTAACTG
TCAGACCAAGTTTACTCATATATACTTTAGATTGATTTAAAACTTCATTTTTAATTTAAAAGGATCTAGG
TGAAGATCCTTTTTGATAATCTCATGACCAAAATCCCTTAACGTGAGTTTTCGTTCCACTGAGCGTCAGA
CCCCGTAGAAAAGATCAAAGGATCTTCTTGAGATCCTTTTTTTCTGCGCGTAATCTGCTGCTTGCAAACA
AAAAAACCACCGCTACCAGCGGTGGTTTGTTTGCCGGATCAAGAGCTACCAACTCTTTTTCCGAAGGTAA
CTGGCTTCAGCAGAGCGCAGATACCAAATACTGTTCTTCTAGTGTAGCCGTAGTTAGGCCACCACTTCAA
GAACTCTGTAGCACCGCCTACATACCTCGCTCTGCTAATCCTGTTACCAGTGGCTGCTGCCAGTGGCGAT
AAGTCGTGTCTTACCGGGTTGGACTCAAGACGATAGTTACCGGATAAGGCGCAGCGGTCGGGCTGAACGG
GGGGTTCGTGCACACAGCCCAGCTTGGAGCGAACGACCTACACCGAACTGAGATACCTACAGCGTGAGCT
ATGAGAAAGCGCCACGCTTCCCGAAGGGAGAAAGGCGGACAGGTATCCGGTAAGCGGCAGGGTCGGAACA
GGAGAGCGCACGAGGGAGCTTCCAGGGGGAAACGCCTGGTATCTTTATAGTCCTGTCGGGTTTCGCCACC
TCTGACTTGAGCGTCGATTTTTGTGATGCTCGTCAGGGGGGCGGAGCCTATGGAAAAACGCCAGCAACGC
GGCCTTTTTACGGTTCCTGGCCTTTTGCTGGCCTTTTGCTCACATGTTCTTTCCTGCGTTATCCCCTGAT
TCTGTGGATAACCGTATTACCGCCTTTGAGTGAGCTGATACCGCTCGCCGCAGCCGAACGACCGAGCGCA
GCGAGTCAGTGAGCGAGGAAGCGGAAGAGCGCCCAATACGCAAACCGCCTCTCCCCGCGCGTTGGCCGAT
TCATTAATGCAGCTGGCACGACAGGTTTCCCGACTGGAAAGCGGGCAGTGAGCGCAACGCAATTAATGTG
AGTTAGCTCACTCATTAGGCACCCCAGGCTTTACACTTTATGCTTCCGGCTCGTATGTTGTGTGGAATTG
TGAGCGGATAACAATTTCACACAGGAAACAGCTATGACCATGATTACGCCAAGCGCGCAATTAACCCTCA
CTAAAGGGAACAAAAGCTGGAGCTGCAAGC
