>Addgene plasmid #142486 | TFORF0214 | depositor partial sequence | sequence record 279596 | Insert
ACCGCCACCATGATGCAAGAATCTGGGACTGAGACAAAAAGTAACGGTTCAGCCATCCAGAATGGGTCGG
GCGGCAGCAACCACTTACTAGAGTGCGGCGGTCTTCGGGAGGGGCGGTCCAACGGAGAGACGCCGGCCGT
GGACATCGGGGCAGCTGACCTCGCCCACGCCCAGCAGCAGCAGCAACAGGCACTTCAGGTGGCAAGACAG
CTCCTTCTTCAGCAGCAACAGCAGCAGCAAGTTAGTGGATTAAAATCTCCCAAGAGGAATGACAAACAAC
CAGCTCTTCAGGTTCCCGTGTCAGTGGCTATGATGACACCTCAAGTTATCACTCCCCAGCAAATGCAGCA
GATCCTCCAGCAACAAGTGCTGAGCCCTCAGCAGCTCCAGGTTCTCCTCCAGCAGCAGCAGGCCCTCATG
CTTCAACAGCAGCAGCTTCAAGAGTTTTATAAAAAACAACAGGAACAGTTGCAGCTTCAACTTTTACAAC
AACAACATGCTGGAAAACAGCCTAAAGAGCAACAGCAGGTGGCTACCCAGCAGTTGGCTTTTCAGCAGCA
GCTTTTACAGATGCAGCAGTTACAGCAGCAGCACCTCCTGTCTTTGCAGCGCCAAGGCCTTCTGACAATT
CAGCCCGGGCAGCCTGCCCTTCCCCTTCAACCTCTTGCTCAAGGCATGATTCCAACAGAACTGCAGCAGC
TCTGGAAAGAAGTGACAAGTGCTCATACTGCAGAAGAAACCACAGGCAACAATCACAGCAGTTTGGATCT
GACCACGACATGTGTCTCCTCCTCTGCACCTTCCAAGACCTCCTTAATAATGAACCCACATGCCTCTACC
AATGGACAGCTCTCAGTCCACACTCCCAAAAGGGAAAGTTTGTCCCATGAGGAGCACCCCCATAGCCATC
CTCTCTATGGACATGGTGTATGCAAGTGGCCAGGCTGTGAAGCAGTGTGCGAAGATTTCCAATCATTTCT
AAAACATCTCAACAGTGAGCATGCGCTGGACGATAGAAGTACAGCCCAATGTAGAGTACAAATGCAGGTT
GTACAGCAGTTAGAGCTACAGCTTGCAAAAGACAAAGAACGCCTGCAAGCCATGATGACCCACCTGCATG
TGAAGTCTACAGAACCCAAAGCCGCCCCTCAGCCCTTGAATCTGGTATCAAGTGTCACTCTCTCCAAGTC
CGCATCGGAGGCTTCTCCACAGAGCTTACCTCATACTCCAACGACCCCAACCGCCCCCCTGACTCCCGTC
ACCCAAGGCCCCTCTGTCATCACAACCACCAGCATGCACACGGTGGGACCCATCCGCAGGCGGTACTCAG
ACAAATACAACGTGCCCATTTCGTCAGCAGATATTGCGCAGAACCAAGAATTTTATAAGAACGCAGAAGT
TAGACCACCATTTACATATGCATCTTTAATTAGGCAGGCCATTCTCGAATCTCCAGAAAAGCAGCTAACA
CTAAATGAGATCTATAACTGGTTCACACGAATGTTTGCTTACTTCCGACGCAACGCGGCCACGTGGAAGA
ATGCAGTGCGTCATAATCTTAGTCTTCACAAGTGTTTTGTGCGAGTAGAAAACGTTAAAGGGGCAGTATG
GACAGTGGATGAAGTAGAATTCCAAAAACGAAGGCCACAAAAGATCAGTGGTAACCCTTCCCTTATTAAA
AACATGCAGAGCAGCCACGCCTACTGCACACCTCTCAATGCAGCTTTACAGGCTTCAATGGCTGAGAATA
GTATACCTCTATACACTACCGCTTCCATGGGAAATCCCACTCTGGGCAACTTAGCCAGCGCAATACGGGA
AGAGCTGAACGGGGCAATGGAGCATACCAACAGCAACGAGAGTGACAGCAGTCCAGGCAGATCTCCTATG
CAAGCCGTGCATCCTGTACACGTCAAAGAAGAGCCCCTCGATCCAGAGGAAGCTGAAGGGCCCCTGTCCT
TAGTGACAACAGCCAACCACAGTCCAGATTTTGACCATGACAGAGATTACGAAGATGAACCAGTAAACGA
GGACATGGAGTAGTAATGAACTAGTCCGTAACTTGAAAGTATTTCGATTTCTTGGCTTTATATATCTTGT
GGAAAGGACGAAGGCTCCGATTGTGAGGCATAATA
