>Addgene plasmid #142486 | TFORF0214 | depositor partial sequence | sequence record 279597 | Barcode
AGGCTCCGATTGTGAGGCATAATA
